>Addgene plasmid #212447 | pTwist-SARS-CoV-2 Spike-deltaC18 T859N (AAC) | addgene full sequence | sequence record 446841 | Addgene NGS Result
CCTCTCAGTGCGAGTCTCGACGATCCATATCGTTGCTTGGCAGTCAGCCAGTCGGAATCCAGCTTGGGAC
CCAGGAAGTCCAATCGTCAGATATTGTACTCAAGCCTGGTCACGGCAGCGTACCGATCTGTTTAAACCTA
GATATTGATAGTCTGATCGGTCAACGTATAATCGAGTCCTAGCTTTTGCAAACATCTATCAAGAGACAGG
ATCAGCAGGAGGCTTTCGCATGAGTATTCAACATTTCCGTGTCGCCCTTATTCCCTTTTTTGCGGCATTT
TGCCTTCCTGTTTTTGCTCACCCAGAAACGCTGGTGAAAGTAAAAGATGCTGAAGATCAGTTGGGTGCGC
GAGTGGGTTACATCGAACTGGATCTCAACAGCGGTAAGATCCTTGAGAGTTTTCGCCCCGAAGAACGCTT
TCCAATGATGAGCACTTTTAAAGTTCTGCTATGTGGCGCGGTATTATCCCGTATTGACGCCGGGCAAGAG
CAACTCGGTCGCCGCATACACTATTCTCAGAATGACTTGGTTGAGTATTCACCAGTCACAGAAAAGCATC
TTACGGATGGCATGACAGTAAGAGAATTATGCAGTGCTGCCATAACCATGAGTGATAACACTGCGGCCAA
CTTACTTCTGACAACGATTGGAGGACCGAAGGAGCTAACCGCTTTTTTGCACAACATGGGGGATCATGTA
ACTCGCCTTGATCGTTGGGAACCGGAGCTGAATGAAGCCATACCAAACGACGAGCGTGACACCACGATGC
CTGTAGCAATGGCAACAACCTTGCGTAAACTATTAACTGGCGAACTACTTACTCTAGCTTCCCGGCAACA
GTTGATAGACTGGATGGAGGCGGATAAAGTTGCAGGACCACTTCTGCGCTCGGCCCTTCCGGCTGGCTGG
TTTATTGCTGATAAATCTGGAGCCGGTGAGCGTGGGTCTCGCGGTATCATTGCAGCACTGGGGCCAGATG
GTAAGCCCTCCCGTATCGTAGTTATCTACACGACGGGGAGTCAGGCAACTATGGATGAACGAAATAGACA
GATCGCTGAGATAGGTGCCTCACTGATTAAGCATTGGTAACCGATTCTAGGTGCATTGGCGCAGAAAAAA
ATGCCTGATGCGACGCTGCGCGTCTTATACTCCCACATATGCCAGATTCAGCAACGGATACGGCTTCCCC
AACTTGCCCACTTCCATACGTGTCCTCCTTACCAGAAATTTATCCTTAAGATCCCGAATCGTTTAAACTC
GACTCTGGCTCTATCGAATCTCCGTCGTTTCGAGCTTACGCGAACAGCCGTGGCGCTCATTTGCTCGTCG
GGCATCGAATCTCGTCAGCTATCGTCAGCTTACCTTTTTGGCAGCGATCGCGGCTCCCGACATCTTGGAC
CATTAGCTCCACAGGTATCTTCTTCCCTCTAGTGGTCATAACAGCAGCTTCAGCTACCTCTCAATTCAAA
AAACCCCTCAAGACCCGTTTAGAGGCCCCAAGGGGTTATGCTATCAATCGTTGCGTTACACACACAAAAA
ACCAACACACATCCATCTTCGATGGATAGCGATTTTATTATCTAACTGCTGATCGAGTGTAGCCAGATCT
AGTAATCAATTACGGGGTCATTAGTTCATAGCCCATATATGGAGTTCCGCGTTACATAACTTACGGTAAA
TGGCCCGCCTGGCTGACCGCCCAACGACCCCCGCCCATTGACGTCAATAATGACGTATGTTCCCATAGTA
ACGCCAATAGGGACTTTCCATTGACGTCAATGGGTGGAGTATTTACGGTAAACTGCCCACTTGGCAGTAC
ATCAAGTGTATCATATGCCAAGTACGCCCCCTATTGACGTCAATGACGGTAAATGGCCCGCCTGGCATTA
TGCCCAGTACATGACCTTATGGGACTTTCCTACTTGGCAGTACATCTACGTATTAGTCATCGCTATTACC
ATGCTGATGCGGTTTTGGCAGTACATCAATGGGCGTGGATAGCGGTTTGACTCACGGGGATTTCCAAGTC
TCCACCCCATTGACGTCAATGGGAGTTTGTTTTGGCACCAAAATCAACGGGACTTTCCAAAATGTCGTAA
CAACTCCGCCCCATTGACGCAAATGGGCGGTAGGCGTGTACGGTGGGAGGTCTATATAAGCAGAGCTGGT
TTAGTGAACCGTCAGATCGCCTGGAGACGCCATCCACGCTGTTTTGACCTCCATAGAAGACACCGGGACC
GATCCAGCCTCCCCTCGAAGCTTACATGTGGTACCGAGCTCGGATCCTGAGAACTTCAGGGTGAGTCTAT
GGGACCCTTGATGTTTTCTTTCCCCTTCTTTTCTATGGTTAAGTTCATGTCATAGGAAGGGGAGAAGTAA
CAGGGTACACATATTGACCAAATCAGGGTAATTTTGCATTTGTAATTTTAAAAAATGCTTTCTTCTTTTA
ATATACTTTTTTGTTTATCTTATTTCTAATACTTTCCCTAATCTCTTTCTTTCAGGGCAATAATGATACA
ATGTATCATGCCTCTTTGCACCATTCTAAAGAATAACAGTGATAATTTCTGGGTTAAGGCAATAGCAATA
TTTCTGCATATAAATATTTCTGCATATAAATTGTAACTGATGTAAGAGGTTTCATATTGCTAATAGCAGC
TACAATCCAGCTACCATTCTGCTTTTATTTTATGGTTGGGATAAGGCTGGATTATTCTGAGTCCAAGCTA
GGCCCTTTTGCTAATCATGTTCATACCTCTTATCTTCCTCCCACAGCTCCTGGGCAACGTGCTGGTCTGT
GTGCTGGCCCATCACTTTGGCAAAGGCGGCCGCCATGTTTGTGTTCCTCGTTCTCCTGCCCCTCGTTTCT
TCCCAATGCGTGAACCTCACAACTAGAACGCAGCTCCCACCCGCTTACACGAACTCTTTTACTCGTGGAG
TATACTATCCCGATAAAGTCTTTAGGTCCAGTGTCCTTCATTCTACTCAAGACCTTTTCCTGCCATTCTT
CTCAAATGTCACCTGGTTCCATGCTATCCACGTTTCTGGCACCAACGGAACTAAACGATTTGATAATCCC
GTCTTGCCATTTAACGATGGCGTATACTTTGCCTCAACGGAGAAGTCCAACATTATCCGGGGATGGATAT
TTGGCACCACCCTGGACTCCAAGACACAGTCTCTCCTCATTGTGAACAACGCCACCAATGTCGTCATCAA
AGTCTGTGAATTTCAATTTTGTAACGATCCCTTTCTCGGGGTTTATTATCATAAGAATAACAAGTCTTGG
ATGGAGTCAGAGTTCCGCGTTTACAGTTCCGCTAACAACTGTACTTTTGAGTACGTTTCCCAACCATTTC
TCATGGATCTTGAAGGGAAGCAAGGCAACTTCAAGAATCTCCGCGAATTTGTGTTTAAGAATATAGACGG
CTACTTCAAAATTTATAGCAAGCATACCCCGATAAATCTGGTTCGGGATCTCCCTCAAGGCTTCTCCGCG
TTGGAACCCCTCGTGGACTTGCCGATTGGCATCAACATCACCCGGTTCCAAACCCTTCTTGCCCTTCATC
GAAGCTACCTCACGCCTGGCGACAGTAGTAGTGGTTGGACAGCGGGCGCAGCAGCCTACTATGTGGGATA
TTTGCAACCACGCACCTTTCTTCTCAAATATAACGAAAACGGAACAATTACCGATGCCGTAGACTGTGCC
CTCGATCCCCTGTCCGAAACTAAATGCACACTCAAGTCCTTCACAGTTGAGAAAGGCATATACCAAACCA
GTAACTTCCGCGTCCAACCCACCGAATCCATTGTTCGATTCCCTAACATCACCAATTTGTGTCCTTTCGG
TGAAGTATTTAATGCCACTCGATTTGCATCAGTTTATGCCTGGAATCGCAAGCGAATATCAAATTGTGTT
GCAGATTATAGTGTCCTGTATAATAGCGCATCATTCAGCACTTTTAAGTGTTATGGGGTCAGCCCTACGA
AATTGAATGACTTGTGTTTTACCAACGTTTACGCAGATTCTTTCGTCATACGCGGCGACGAAGTCCGACA
GATTGCACCGGGGCAAACCGGAAAGATAGCAGACTATAATTATAAGTTGCCGGATGACTTCACCGGCTGC
GTTATAGCATGGAACTCCAATAATCTCGATTCAAAAGTCGGCGGCAACTATAATTATCTTTACCGCCTGT
TTCGCAAGTCAAATCTGAAGCCCTTTGAACGTGACATCTCCACCGAAATTTATCAAGCTGGCAGCACCCC
ATGTAATGGAGTGGAAGGGTTTAACTGTTATTTTCCCCTTCAATCATACGGATTTCAACCAACAAATGGG
GTGGGCTATCAACCATATCGGGTGGTAGTCTTGAGCTTTGAGCTGCTCCACGCACCGGCTACAGTTTGCG
GACCGAAGAAAAGCACTAACCTGGTGAAGAATAAATGTGTGAACTTCAACTTTAATGGGCTCACCGGAAC
AGGGGTGCTGACAGAATCAAACAAGAAATTTCTCCCTTTTCAACAATTTGGTAGAGACATTGCCGATACC
ACAGATGCCGTCCGCGATCCGCAAACACTGGAAATCCTCGATATAACACCCTGTAGCTTCGGCGGGGTCA
GCGTGATAACTCCCGGAACGAACACATCCAACCAAGTGGCTGTCCTGTATCAAGATGTCAACTGTACCGA
AGTCCCTGTGGCGATACACGCCGACCAACTGACACCCACCTGGAGAGTCTACTCAACAGGTTCCAATGTC
TTTCAAACTAGAGCGGGTTGTCTCATTGGCGCTGAGCATGTCAATAATTCATACGAATGTGATATTCCTA
TTGGGGCAGGAATCTGTGCGTCTTATCAAACTCAAACGAACTCACCACGGCGCGCTCGCTCAGTAGCCAG
CCAGTCCATAATCGCCTATACCATGAGTCTCGGGGCTGAGAACTCCGTGGCTTATTCAAACAATTCCATC
GCAATCCCAACTAACTTTACCATTAGCGTTACCACGGAAATCTTGCCCGTCAGCATGACTAAGACGAGCG
TAGACTGTACGATGTATATCTGTGGGGATTCCACCGAGTGTAGCAACCTCTTGCTTCAATACGGGTCTTT
CTGTACTCAACTCAACCGAGCATTGACCGGAATTGCGGTCGAACAAGACAAGAATACCCAAGAGGTGTTC
GCACAAGTAAAGCAAATATACAAAACGCCGCCAATCAAAGATTTTGGCGGGTTTAATTTTAGCCAAATAC
TGCCAGACCCATCTAAGCCTTCAAAACGCAGCTTTATCGAGGATCTGCTGTTCAACAAAGTTACGTTGGC
TGACGCGGGTTTCATTAAGCAGTATGGGGATTGTTTGGGAGACATTGCGGCCCGCGACCTTATCTGTGCT
CAAAAATTCAATGGGTTGAACGTTCTGCCCCCTCTGCTCACTGATGAGATGATTGCACAGTATACATCAG
CATTGTTGGCAGGAACCATTACATCCGGCTGGACTTTTGGCGCGGGTGCGGCCCTTCAAATACCTTTCGC
TATGCAAATGGCTTACAGATTCAATGGGATTGGTGTCACGCAAAATGTATTGTATGAAAATCAGAAGCTG
ATCGCTAATCAATTTAACAGCGCGATTGGCAAGATCCAAGATTCACTGTCAAGCACAGCGTCCGCCCTCG
GCAAACTCCAAGATGTTGTGAATCAAAACGCCCAGGCCCTGAATACCCTCGTGAAGCAACTGAGTTCTAA
CTTCGGCGCAATCTCCAGCGTCCTCAACGACATATTGTCCAGACTTGATAAGGTGGAAGCCGAGGTGCAA
ATTGATCGGCTCATCACAGGCAGGCTCCAGTCACTCCAAACTTATGTGACACAACAGTTGATCCGGGCTG
CTGAGATACGAGCAAGCGCCAACCTGGCCGCCACTAAAATGTCAGAGTGCGTGCTCGGGCAGTCCAAACG
GGTTGACTTTTGTGGCAAGGGCTATCACTTGATGTCCTTCCCCCAATCCGCCCCACATGGAGTGGTCTTT
CTCCACGTCACTTATGTCCCTGCTCAAGAGAAGAACTTTACGACAGCTCCAGCAATCTGTCACGATGGCA
AAGCGCACTTTCCCAGGGAAGGCGTTTTCGTCAGTAATGGCACGCATTGGTTTGTGACCCAAAGGAATTT
CTATGAACCCCAAATCATAACCACTGACAATACATTTGTCTCAGGCAACTGTGATGTGGTCATTGGGATC
GTGAACAACACGGTATATGATCCCCTGCAACCCGAGTTGGATAGCTTCAAAGAGGAATTGGATAAATACT
TTAAGAATCATACTTCACCCGATGTTGATCTCGGGGACATATCAGGAATAAATGCAAGTGTCGTCAACAT
TCAGAAAGAGATTGATCGCCTTAATGAGGTCGCCAAGAACTTGAATGAATCTTTGATCGACTTGCAAGAA
CTGGGCAAATACGAACAATATATTAAATGGCCCTGGTACATTTGGTTGGGCTTTATCGCCGGACTTATAG
CTATCGTTATGGTCACAATTATGTTGTGCTGTATGACTAGCTGTTGTTCCTGCTTGAAAGGATGTTGCAG
TTGCGGATCTTGTTGTAAATAAAGGATCCTCTAGAAGTTGTCTCCTCCTGCACTGACTGACTGATACAAT
CGATTTCTGGATCCGCAGGCCTAATCAACCTCTGGATTACAAAATTTGTGAAAGATTGACTGGTATTCTT
AACTATGTTGCTCCTTTTACGCTATGTGGATACGCTGCTTTAATGCCTTTGTATCATGCTATTGCTTCCC
GTATGGCTTTCATTTTCTCCTCCTTGTATAAATCCTGGTTGCTGTCTCTTTATGAGGAGTTGTGGCCCGT
TGTCAGGCAACGTGGCGTGGTGTGCACTGTGTTTGCTGACGCAACCCCCACTGGTTGGGGCATTGCCACC
ACCTGTCAGCTCCTTTCCGGGACTTTCGCTTTCCCCCTCCCTATTGCCACGGCGGAACTCATCGCCGCCT
GCCTTGCCCGCTGCTGGACAGGGGCTCGGCTGTTGGGCACTGACAATTCCGTGGTGTTGTCGGGGAAGCT
GACGTCCTTTCCATGGCTGCTCGCCTGTGTTGCCACCTGGATTCTGCGCGGGACGTCCTTCTGCTACGTC
CCTTCGGCCCTCAATCCAGCGGACCTTCCTTCCCGCGGCCTGCTGCCGGCTCTGCGGCCTCTTCCGCGTC
TTCGCCTTCGCCCTCAGACGAGTCGGATCTCCCTTTGGGCCGCCTCCCCGCCTGTCTAGCTTGACTGACT
GAGATACAGCGTACCTTCAGCTCACAGACATGATAAGATACATTGATGAGTTTGGACAAACCACAACTAG
AATGCAGTGAAAAAAATGCTTTATTTGTGAAATTTGTGATGCTATTGCTTTATTTGTAACCATTATAAGC
TGCAATAAACAAGTTAACAACAACAATTGCATTCATTTTATGTTTCAGGTTCAGGGGGAGGTGTGGGAGG
TTTTTTAAAGCAAGTAAAACCTCTACAAATGTGGTATTGGCCCATCTCTATCGGTATCGTAGCATAACCC
CTTGGGGCCTCTAAACGGGTCTTGAGGGGTTTTTTGTGCCCCTCGGGCCGGATTGCTATCTACCGGCATT
GGCGCAGAAAAAAATGCCTGATGCGACGCTGCGCGTCTTATACTCCCACATATGCCAGATTCAGCAACGG
ATACGGCTTCCCCAACTTGCCCACTTCCATACGTGTCCTCCTTACCAGAAATTTATCCTTAAGGTCGTCA
GCTATCCTGCAGGCGATCTCTCGATTTCGATCAAGACATTCCTTTAATGGTCTTTTCTGGACACCACTAG
GGGTCAGAAGTAGTTCATCAAACTTTCTTCCCTCCCTAATCTCATTGGTTACCTTGGGCTATCGAAACTT
AATTAAGCGATCTGCATCTCAATTAGTCAGCAACCATAGTCCCGCCCCTAACTCCGCCCATCCCGCCCCT
AACTCCGCCCAGTTCCGCCCATTCTCCGCCCCATCGCTGACTAATTTTTTTTATTTATGCAGAGGCCGAG
GCCGCCTCGGCCTCTGAGCTATTCCAGAAGTAGTGAGGAGGCTTTTTTGGAGGCCTAGGCTTTTGCAAAG
GAGGTAGCCAACATGATTGAACAAGATGGATTGCACGCAGGTTCTCCCGCCGCTTGGGTGGAGAGGCTAT
TCGGCTATGACTGGGCACAACAGACAATCGGCTGCTCTGATGCCGCCGTGTTCCGGCTGTCAGCGCAGGG
GCGCCCGGTTCTTTTTGTCAAGACCGACCTGTCCGGTGCCCTGAATGAACTCCAGGACGAGGCAGCGCGG
CTATCGTGGCTGGCCACGACGGGCGTTCCTTGCGCAGCTGTGCTCGACGTTGTCACTGAAGCGGGAAGGG
ACTGGCTGCTATTGGGCGAAGTGCCGGGGCAGGATCTCCTGTCATCTCACCTTGCTCCTGCCGAGAAAGT
ATCCATCATGGCTGATGCAATGCGGCGGCTGCATACGCTTGATCCGGCTACCTGCCCATTCGACCACCAA
GCGAAACATCGCATCGAGCGAGCACGTACTCGGATGGAAGCCGGTCTTGTCGATCAGGATGATCTGGACG
AAGAGCATCAGGGGCTCGCGCCAGCCGAACTGTTCGCCAGGCTCAAGGCGCGGATGCCCGACGGCGAGGA
TCTCGTCGTGACCCACGGCGATGCCTGCTTGCCGAATATCATGGTGGAAAATGGCCGCTTTTCTGGATTC
ATCGACTGTGGCCGGCTGGGTGTGGCGGACCGCTATCAGGACATAGCGTTGGCTACCCGTGATATTGCTG
AAGAGCTTGGCGGCGAATGGGCTGACCGCTTCCTCGTGCTTTACGGTATCGCCGCTCCCGATTCGCAGCG
CATCGCCTTCTATCGCCTTCTTGACGAGTTCTTCTAGTATGTAAGCCCTGTGCCTTCTAGTTGCCAGCCA
TCTGTTGTTTGCCCCTCCCCCGTGCCTTCCTTGACCCTGGAAGGTGCCACTCCCACTGTCCTTTCCTAAT
AAAATGAGGAAATTGCATCGCATTGTCTGAGTAGGTGTCATTCTATTCTGGGGGGTGGGGTGGGGCAGGA
CAGCAAGGGGGAGGATTGGGAAGACAATAGCAGGCATGCTGGGGATGCGGTGGGCTCTATGGTTAATTAA
CCAGTCAAGTCAGCTACTTGGCGAGATCGACTTGTCTGGGTTTCGACTACGCTCAGAATTGCGTCAGTCA
AGTTCGATCTGGTCCTTGCTATTGCACCCGTTCTCCGATTACGAGTTTCATTTAAATCATGTGAGCAAAA
GGCCAGCAAAAGGCCAGGAACCGTAAAAAGGCCGCGTTGCTGGCGTTTTTCCATAGGCTCCGCCCCCCTG
ACGAGCATCACAAAAATCGACGCTCAAGTCAGAGGTGGCGAAACCCGACAGGACTATAAAGATACCAGGC
GTTTCCCCCTGGAAGCTCCCTCGTGCGCTCTCCTGTTCCGACCCTGCCGCTTACCGGATACCTGTCCGCC
TTTCTCCCTTCGGGAAGCGTGGCGCTTTCTCATAGCTCACGCTGTAGGTATCTCAGTTCGGTGTAGGTCG
TTCGCTCCAAGCTGGGCTGTGTGCACGAACCCCCCGTTCAGCCCGACCGCTGCGCCTTATCCGGTAACTA
TCGTCTTGAGTCCAACCCGGTAAGACACGACTTATCGCCACTGGCAGCAGCCACTGGTAACAGGATTAGC
AGAGCGAGGTATGTAGGCGGTGCTACAGAGTTCTTGAAGTGGTGGCCTAACTACGGCTACACTAGAAGAA
CAGTATTTGGTATCTGCGCTCTGCTGAAGCCAGTTACCTTCGGAAAAAGAGTTGGTAGCTCTTGATCCGG
CAAACAAACCACCGCTGGTAGCGGTGGTTTTTTTGTTTGCAAGCAGCAGATTACGCGCAGAAAAAAAGGA
TCTCAAGAAGATCCTTTGATCTTTTCTACGGGGTCTGACGCTCAGTGGAACGAAAACTCACGTTAAGGGA
TTTTGGTCATGAGATTATCAAAAAGGATCTTCACCTAGATCCTTTTAAATTAAAAATGAAGTTTTAAATC
AATCTAAAGTATATATGAGTAAACTTGGTCTGACAGTTACCAATGCTTAATCAGTGAGGCACCTATCTCA
GCGATCTGTCTATTTCGTTCATCCATAGTTGCATTTAAATTTCCGAACTCTCCAAGGCCCTCGTCGGAAA
ATCTTCAAACCTTTCGTCCGATCCATCTTGCAGGCTACCTCTCGAACGAACTATCGCAAGTCTCTTGGCC
GGCCTTGCGCCTTGGCTATTGCTTGGCAGCGCCTATCGCCAGGTATTACTCCAATCCCGAATATCCGAGA
TCGGGATCACCCGAGAGAAGTTCAACCTACATCCTCAATCCCGATCTATCCGAGATCCGAGGAATATCGA
AATCGGGGCGCGCCTGGTGTACCGAGAACGAT
Features (pLannotate 1.2.2; 21 found; start..end, strand, type, name):
    230..1090    +  CDS            AmpR: β-lactamase; bla; confers resistance to ampicillin, carbenicillin, and related antibiotics
   1103..1239    +  terminator     rrnG terminator: transcription terminator from the E. coli ribosomal RNA rrnG operon (Albrechtsen et al., 1991)
   1391..1462    +  misc_feature   5' β-globin insulator: insulator upstream of the human β-globin locus (Farrell et al., 2002)
   1467..1513    -  terminator     T7 terminator: transcription terminator for bacteriophage T7 RNA polymerase
   1531..1579    -  polyA_signal   poly(A) signal: synthetic polyadenylation signal
   1660..1963    +  enhancer       CMV enhancer: human cytomegalovirus immediate early enhancer
   2036..2053    -  promoter       CMV promoter (fragment): human cytomegalovirus (CMV) immediate early promoter
   2116..2167    +  promoter       CMVd2 promoter: truncated human cytomegalovirus (CMV) immediate early promoter that yields moderately reduced expression relative to the full-length promoter
   2301..2776    +  intron         β-globin intron: internally truncated intron from human β-globin
   2835..6599    +  CDS            S: SPIKE_SARS2 - Experimental evidence at protein level: Swiss-Prot protein existence level 1. [Spike glycoprotein]: May down-regulate host tetherin (BST2) by lysosomal degradation, thereby counteracting its antiviral activity. From Severe acute respiratory syndrome coronavirus 2 (2019-nCoV) (SARS-CoV-2).
   6673..7261    +  misc_feature   WPRE: woodchuck hepatitis virus posttranscriptional regulatory element
   7314..7435    -  polyA_signal   SV40 poly(A) signal: SV40 polyadenylation signal
   7458..7527    -  CDS            large T antigen (fragment): large T antigen from SV40 (simian virus 40)
   7550..7596    +  terminator     T7 terminator: transcription terminator for bacteriophage T7 RNA polymerase
   7626..7762    +  terminator     rrnG terminator: transcription terminator from the E. coli ribosomal RNA rrnG operon (Albrechtsen et al., 1991)
   7807..7878    +  misc_feature   3' β-globin insulator: insulator downstream of the human β-globin locus (Farrell et al., 2002)
   7923..8119    +  promoter       SV40 promoter: SV40 early promoter
   8133..8924    +  CDS            neo: KKA2_KLEPN - Also known as kan, nptII. Experimental evidence at protein level: Swiss-Prot protein existence level 1. Resistance to kanamycin, neomycin, paromomycin, ribostamycin, butirosin and gentamicin B. From Klebsiella pneumoniae.
   8938..9162    +  polyA_signal   bGH poly(A) signal: bovine growth hormone polyadenylation signal
   9358..9946    -  rep_origin     ori: high-copy-number ColE1/pMB1/pBR322/pUC origin of replication
  10118..10182   -  CDS            bla(M) (fragment): β-lactamase lacking the signal sequence; bla(M); allows cytosolic expression of β-lactamase
