[The description below was written by a language model from this plasmid's Addgene catalogue record and pLannotate feature annotations shown in this document.]
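Description:
pTwist-SARS-CoV-2 Spike-deltaC18 T859N (AAC) is a 10,462 bp mammalian expression plasmid built on the Twist pTwist-CMV-BetaGlobin-WPRE-Neo backbone. It is propagated in E. coli as a high-copy plasmid through a ColE1/pUC-type origin and selected with ampicillin via the β-lactamase gene. A separate cassette, in which the SV40 early promoter drives the neo (nptII) gene followed by a bovine growth hormone polyadenylation signal, would allow G418 selection in mammalian cells, although the stated use does not depend on it.

The payload is the SARS-CoV-2 spike glycoprotein carrying the T859N substitution; the "(AAC)" in the name presumably denotes the codon used for the asparagine. The "deltaC18" designation indicates removal of the last 18 residues of the cytoplasmic tail, a truncation commonly used to improve spike incorporation into pseudotyped particles, and the annotated 3,765 nt reading frame is consistent with a slightly shortened spike. The catalogue lists the promoter as CAG, but the feature table and backbone name instead show a CMV enhancer with CMV promoter elements followed by a truncated human β-globin intron, so the two sources disagree on this point. Downstream, a WPRE enhances transcript stability and expression, and an SV40 poly(A) signal lies after it, though it is annotated on the reverse strand. The expression unit is flanked by β-globin insulator fragments and by bacterial and T7 terminators that isolate it from neighbouring transcription.

The plasmid is intended for transient transfection of producer cells to supply the spike envelope for pseudovirus production. The associated work used such pseudoviruses to examine how spike mutations affect escape from mRNA vaccine-induced antibody neutralisation.
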