Addgene plasmid #212447: pTwist-SARS-CoV-2 Spike-deltaC18 T859N (AAC)
Purpose: Encodes SARS-CoV-2 spike T859N for pseudovirus production
Depositing lab: Alejandro Balazs. Depositing organization: Massachusetts General Hospital. Publication: Ongoing evolution of SARS-CoV-2 drives escape from mRNA vaccine-induced humoral immunity. Roederer AL, Cao Y, Denis KS, Sheehan ML, Li CJ, Lam EC, Gregory DJ, Poznansky MC, Iafrate AJ, Canaday DH, Gravenstein S, Garcia-Beltran WF, Balazs AB. medRxiv [Preprint]. 2024 Mar 7:2024.03.05.24303815. doi: 10.1101/2024.03.05.24303815. PubMed 38496628.
Backbone
  Vector backbone: pTwist-CMV-BetaGlobin-WPRE-Neo
  Backbone manufacturer: Twist
  Vector type: Mammalian Expression
Growth in bacteria
  Bacterial resistance: Ampicillin, 100 μg/mL
  Growth temperature: 37°C
  Growth strain: NEB Stable
  Copy number: High Copy
Gene/Insert
  Gene/Insert name: SARS-CoV-2 Spike T859N
  Species: Severe acute respiratory syndrome coronavirus 2
  Mutation: T859N
  Entrez Gene: S (a.k.a. GU280_gp02, spike glycoprotein)
  Promoter: CAG
  Cloning method: Ligation Independent Cloning
Terms and licenses: Academic/Nonprofit Terms; Industry Terms: Not Available to Industry
Depositor comments: Please visit https://www.medrxiv.org/content/10.1101/2024.03.05.24303815v1 for medRxiv preprint.
How to cite: pTwist-SARS-CoV-2 Spike-deltaC18 T859N (AAC) was a gift from Alejandro Balazs (Addgene plasmid # 212447 ; http://n2t.net/addgene:212447 ; RRID:Addgene_212447)
