>Addgene plasmid #212447 | pTwist-SARS-CoV-2 Spike-deltaC18 T859N (AAC) | addgene full sequence | sequence record 433316 | Addgene NGS Result
ATTTAAATTTCCGAACTCTCCAAGGCCCTCGTCGGAAAATCTTCAAACCTTTCGTCCGATCCATCTTGCA
GGCTACCTCTCGAACGAACTATCGCAAGTCTCTTGGCCGGCCTTGCGCCTTGGCTATTGCTTGGCAGCGC
CTATCGCCAGGTATTACTCCAATCCCGAATATCCGAGATCGGGATCACCCGAGAGAAGTTCAACCTACAT
CCTCAATCCCGATCTATCCGAGATCCGAGGAATATCGAAATCGGGGCGCGCCTGGTGTACCGAGAACGAT
CCTCTCAGTGCGAGTCTCGACGATCCATATCGTTGCTTGGCAGTCAGCCAGTCGGAATCCAGCTTGGGAC
CCAGGAAGTCCAATCGTCAGATATTGTACTCAAGCCTGGTCACGGCAGCGTACCGATCTGTTTAAACCTA
GATATTGATAGTCTGATCGGTCAACGTATAATCGAGTCCTAGCTTTTGCAAACATCTATCAAGAGACAGG
ATCAGCAGGAGGCTTTCGCATGAGTATTCAACATTTCCGTGTCGCCCTTATTCCCTTTTTTGCGGCATTT
TGCCTTCCTGTTTTTGCTCACCCAGAAACGCTGGTGAAAGTAAAAGATGCTGAAGATCAGTTGGGTGCGC
GAGTGGGTTACATCGAACTGGATCTCAACAGCGGTAAGATCCTTGAGAGTTTTCGCCCCGAAGAACGCTT
TCCAATGATGAGCACTTTTAAAGTTCTGCTATGTGGCGCGGTATTATCCCGTATTGACGCCGGGCAAGAG
CAACTCGGTCGCCGCATACACTATTCTCAGAATGACTTGGTTGAGTATTCACCAGTCACAGAAAAGCATC
TTACGGATGGCATGACAGTAAGAGAATTATGCAGTGCTGCCATAACCATGAGTGATAACACTGCGGCCAA
CTTACTTCTGACAACGATTGGAGGACCGAAGGAGCTAACCGCTTTTTTGCACAACATGGGGGATCATGTA
ACTCGCCTTGATCGTTGGGAACCGGAGCTGAATGAAGCCATACCAAACGACGAGCGTGACACCACGATGC
CTGTAGCAATGGCAACAACCTTGCGTAAACTATTAACTGGCGAACTACTTACTCTAGCTTCCCGGCAACA
GTTGATAGACTGGATGGAGGCGGATAAAGTTGCAGGACCACTTCTGCGCTCGGCCCTTCCGGCTGGCTGG
TTTATTGCTGATAAATCTGGAGCCGGTGAGCGTGGGTCTCGCGGTATCATTGCAGCACTGGGGCCAGATG
GTAAGCCCTCCCGTATCGTAGTTATCTACACGACGGGGAGTCAG
